Addgene plasmid #83929: pLenti-sgALCAM
Purpose: Lentiviral vector expressing an sgRNA targeting ALCAM. NOTE: This plasmid does NOT contain Cas9.
Depositing lab: David Sabatini. Depositing organization: Whitehead Institute for Biomedical Research. Publication: A genome-wide CRISPR screen identifies a restricted set of HIV host dependency factors. Park RJ, Wang T, Koundakjian D, Hultquist JF, Lamothe-Molina P, Monel B, Schumann K, Yu H, Krupzcak KM, Garcia-Beltran W, Piechocka-Trocha A, Krogan NJ, Marson A, Sabatini DM, Lander ES, Hacohen N, Walker BD. Nat Genet. 2016 Dec 19. doi: 10.1038/ng.3741. PubMed 27992415.
Backbone
  Vector backbone: pLenti-sgRNA
  Vector type: Mammalian Expression, Lentiviral, CRISPR
  Selectable markers: Puromycin
Growth in bacteria
  Bacterial resistance: Ampicillin, 100 μg/mL
  Growth temperature: 37°C
  Growth strain: NEB Stable
  Copy number: High Copy
Gene/Insert
  Gene/Insert name: sgALCAM
  gRNA/shRNA sequence: GTGCTACATCCCCTTGAAGG
  Promoter: U6
  Cloning method: Restriction Enzyme; 5′ cloning site BsmBI (destroyed during cloning); 3′ cloning site BsmBI (destroyed during cloning)
  Sequencing primers: 5′ CATATACGATACAAGGCTGTT
Terms and licenses: Academic/Nonprofit Terms; Industry Terms: Not Available to Industry
How to cite: pLenti-sgALCAM was a gift from David Sabatini (Addgene plasmid # 83929 ; http://n2t.net/addgene:83929 ; RRID:Addgene_83929)
