[The description below was written by a language model from this plasmid's Addgene catalogue record and pLannotate feature annotations shown in this document.]
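Description:
pLenti-sgALCAM is a lentiviral CRISPR guide-expression plasmid built on the pLenti-sgRNA backbone, about 7.3 kb in the assembled sequence. It delivers a single guide RNA against ALCAM into mammalian cells and does not encode Cas9, so the nuclease must be supplied separately, for example from a Cas9-expressing cell line or a second vector. In bacteria it is maintained through a high-copy ColE1/pUC-type origin and selected with ampicillin via the bla gene. The backbone also carries an f1 origin, an SV40 origin and poly(A) signal, and remnants of a lac/lacZα cloning region flanked by T7 and T3 promoters.

The viral portion has a third-generation, self-inactivating layout. An RSV promoter replaces the U3 region of a truncated HIV-1 5′ LTR to drive genomic RNA production in packaging cells. It is followed by the Ψ packaging signal with a partial gag sequence, the Rev response element for Rev-dependent nuclear export, a cPPT/CTS element, and a ΔU3 3′ LTR that leaves the integrated provirus without LTR promoter activity.

Between the LTRs sit two expression units. A human U6 RNA polymerase III promoter transcribes the ALCAM-targeting spacer fused to the Streptococcus pyogenes Cas9 guide scaffold; the spacer was inserted at BsmBI sites that were destroyed during cloning. Downstream, an EF-1α core promoter drives puromycin N-acetyltransferase, followed by a WPRE to enhance transcript expression, which allows puromycin selection of transduced cells.

The plasmid derives from a study that used a genome-wide CRISPR screen to identify HIV host dependency factors, where it would serve to disrupt ALCAM individually in Cas9-expressing cells. The record does not state the species of the ALCAM target.
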