Features (pLannotate 1.2.2; 27 found; start..end, strand, type, name):
      5..231     +  promoter       RSV promoter: Rous sarcoma virus enhancer/promoter
    232..412     +  LTR            5' LTR (truncated): truncated 5' long terminal repeat (LTR) from HIV-1
    459..584     +  misc_feature   HIV-1 Ψ: packaging signal of human immunodeficiency virus type 1
    568..931     +  CDS            HIV-1 gag (fragment): gag protein from human immunodeficiency virus 1; gag
   1077..1310    +  misc_feature   RRE: The Rev response element (RRE) of HIV-1 allows for Rev-dependent mRNA export from the nucleus to the cytoplasm.
   1687..1713    +  CDS            Rev (fragment): human immunodeficiency virus 1 (HIV-1) Rev protein; rev; enhances nuclear export of unspliced and incompletely spliced viral mRNAs
   1717..1957    +  promoter       U6 promoter: RNA polymerase III promoter for human U6 snRNA
   1986..2061    +  misc_RNA       gRNA scaffold: guide RNA scaffold for the Streptococcus pyogenes CRISPR/Cas9 system
   2109..2226    +  misc_feature   cPPT/CTS: central polypurine tract and central termination sequence of HIV-1
   2295..2506    +  promoter       EF-1α core promoter: core promoter for human elongation factor EF-1α
   2532..3131    +  CDS            PuroR (fragment): puromycin N-acetyltransferase; pac from Streptomyces; confers resistance to puromycin
   3147..3735    +  misc_feature   WPRE: woodchuck hepatitis virus posttranscriptional regulatory element
   3786..3805    +  misc_feature   cPPT/CTS (fragment): central polypurine tract and central termination sequence of HIV-1
   3807..4040    +  LTR            3' LTR (ΔU3): self-inactivating 3' long terminal repeat (LTR) from HIV-1
   4118..4239    +  polyA_signal   SV40 poly(A) signal: SV40 polyadenylation signal
   4279..4414    +  rep_origin     SV40 ori: SV40 origin of replication
   4435..4453    -  promoter       T7 promoter: promoter for bacteriophage T7 RNA polymerase
   4461..4616    +  CDS            lacZα (fragment): LacZα fragment of β-galactosidase; lacZ fragment
   4621..5049    +  rep_origin     f1 ori (sequence partly withheld): f1 bacteriophage origin of replication; arrow indicates direction of (+) strand synthesis
   5102..5206    +  promoter       AmpR promoter: bla
   5207..6067    +  CDS            AmpR: β-lactamase; bla; confers resistance to ampicillin, carbenicillin, and related antibiotics
   6238..6826    +  rep_origin     ori: high-copy-number ColE1/pMB1/pBR322/pUC origin of replication
   7009..7101    +  CDS            lacI (fragment): lac repressor; lacI; The lac repressor binds to the lac operator to inhibit transcription in E. coli. This inhibition can be relieved by adding lactose or isopropyl-β-D-thiogalactopyranoside (IPTG).
   7114..7135    +  protein_bind   CAP binding site: CAP binding activates transcription in the presence of cAMP. E. coli catabolite activator protein
   7150..7180    +  promoter       lac promoter: promoter for the E. coli lac operon
   7188..7204    +  protein_bind   lac operator: The lac repressor binds to the lac operator to inhibit transcription in E. coli. This inhibition can be relieved by adding lactose or isopropyl-β-D-thiogalactopyranoside (IPTG). lac repressor encoded by lacI
   7249..7267    +  promoter       T3 promoter: promoter for bacteriophage T3 RNA polymerase
>Addgene plasmid #83929 | pLenti-sgALCAM | addgene full sequence | sequence record 163149 | Addgene Assembled Sequence
TTAATGTAGTCTTATGCAATACTCTTGTAGTCTTGCAACATGGTAACGATGAGTTAGCAACATGCCTTAC
AAGGAGAGAAAAAGCACCGTGCATGCCGATTGGTGGAAGTAAGGTGGTACGATCGTGCCTTATTAGGAAG
GCAACAGACGGGTCTGACATGGATTGGACGAACCACTGAATTGCCGCATTGCAGAGATATTGTATTTAAG
TGCCTAGCTCGATACATAAACGGGTCTCTCTGGTTAGACCAGATCTGAGCCTGGGAGCTCTCTGGCTAAC
TAGGGAACCCACTGCTTAAGCCTCAATAAAGCTTGCCTTGAGTGCTTCAAGTAGTGTGTGCCCGTCTGTT
GTGTGACTCTGGTAACTAGAGATCCCTCAGACCCTTTTAGTCAGTGTGGAAAATCTCTAGCAGTGGCGCC
CGAACAGGGACTTGAAAGCGAAAGGGAAACCAGAGGAGCTCTCTCGACGCAGGACTCGGCTTGCTGAAGC
GCGCACGGCAAGAGGCGAGGGGCGGCGACTGGTGAGTACGCCAAAAATTTTGACTAGCGGAGGCTAGAAG
GAGAGAGATGGGTGCGAGAGCGTCAGTATTAAGCGGGGGAGAATTAGATCGCGATGGGAAAAAATTCGGT
TAAGGCCAGGGGGAAAGAAAAAATATAAATTAAAACATATAGTATGGGCAAGCAGGGAGCTAGAACGATT
CGCAGTTAATCCTGGCCTGTTAGAAACATCAGAAGGCTGTAGACAAATACTGGGACAGCTACAACCATCC
CTTCAGACAGGATCAGAAGAACTTAGATCATTATATAATACAGTAGCAACCCTCTATTGTGTGCATCAAA
GGATAGAGATAAAAGACACCAAGGAAGCTTTAGACAAGATAGAGGAAGAGCAAAACAAAAGTAAGACCAC
CGCACAGCAAGCGGCCGCTGATCTTCAGACCTGGAGGAGGAGATATGAGGGACAATTGGAGAAGTGAATT
ATATAAATATAAAGTAGTAAAAATTGAACCATTAGGAGTAGCACCCACCAAGGCAAAGAGAAGAGTGGTG
CAGAGAGAAAAAAGAGCAGTGGGAATAGGAGCTTTGTTCCTTGGGTTCTTGGGAGCAGCAGGAAGCACTA
TGGGCGCAGCGTCAATGACGCTGACGGTACAGGCCAGACAATTATTGTCTGGTATAGTGCAGCAGCAGAA
CAATTTGCTGAGGGCTATTGAGGCGCAACAGCATCTGTTGCAACTCACAGTCTGGGGCATCAAGCAGCTC
CAGGCAAGAATCCTGGCTGTGGAAAGATACCTAAAGGATCAACAGCTCCTGGGGATTTGGGGTTGCTCTG
GAAAACTCATTTGCACCACTGCTGTGCCTTGGAATGCTAGTTGGAGTAATAAATCTCTGGAACAGATTTG
GAATCACACGACCTGGATGGAGTGGGACAGAGAAATTAACAATTACACAAGCTTAATACACTCCTTAATT
GAAGAATCGCAAAACCAGCAAGAAAAGAATGAACAAGAATTATTGGAATTAGATAAATGGGCAAGTTTGT
GGAATTGGTTTAACATAACAAATTGGCTGTGGTATATAAAATTATTCATAATGATAGTAGGAGGCTTGGT
AGGTTTAAGAATAGTTTTTGCTGTACTTTCTATAGTGAATAGAGTTAGGCAGGGATATTCACCATTATCG
TTTCAGACCCACCTCCCAACCCCGAGGGGACCCAGAGAGGGCCTATTTCCCATGATTCCTTCATATTTGC
ATATACGATACAAGGCTGTTAGAGAGATAATTAGAATTAATTTGACTGTAAACACAAAGATATTAGTACA
AAATACGTGACGTAGAAAGTAATAATTTCTTGGGTAGTTTGCAGTTTTAAAATTATGTTTTAAAATGGAC
TATCATATGCTTACCGTAACTTGAAAGTATTTCGATTTCTTGGCTTTATATATCTTGTGGAAAGGACGAA
ACACCGTGCTACATCCCCTTGAAGGGTTTTAGAGCTAGAAATAGCAAGTTAAAATAAGGCTAGTCCGTTA
TCAACTTGAAAAAGTGGCACCGAGTCGGTGCTTTTTTGAATTCTAGATCTTGAGACAAATGGCAGTATTC
ATCCACAATTTTAAAAGAAAAGGGGGGATTGGGGGGTACAGTGCAGGGGAAAGAATAGTAGACATAATAG
CAACAGACATACAAACTAAAGAATTACAAAAACAAATTACAAAAATTCAAAATTTTCGGGTTTATTACAG
GGACAGCAGAGATCCACTTTGGCGCCGGCTCGAGTGGCTCCGGTGCCCGTCAGTGGGCAGAGCGCACATC
GCCCACAGTCCCCGAGAAGTTGGGGGGAGGGGTCGGCAATTGAACCGGTGCCTAGAGAAGGTGGCGCGGG
GTAAACTGGGAAAGTGATGTCGTGTACTGGCTCCGCCTTTTTCCCGAGGGTGGGGGAGAACCGTATATAA
GTGCAGTAGTCGCCGTGAACGTTCTTTTTCGCAACGGGTTTGCCGCCAGAACACAGGTGTCGTGACGCGG
GATCCGCCACCATGACCGAGTACAAGCCCACGGTGCGCCTCGCCACCCGCGACGACGTCCCCAGGGCCGT
ACGCACCCTCGCCGCCGCGTTCGCCGACTACCCCGCCACGCGCCACACCGTCGATCCGGACCGCCACATC
GAGCGGGTCACCGAGCTGCAAGAACTCTTCCTCACGCGCGTCGGGCTCGACATCGGCAAGGTGTGGGTCG
CGGACGACGGCGCCGCGGTGGCGGTCTGGACCACGCCGGAGAGCGTCGAAGCGGGGGCGGTGTTCGCCGA
GATCGGCCCGCGCATGGCCGAGTTGAGCGGTTCCCGGCTGGCCGCGCAGCAACAGATGGAAGGCCTCCTG
GCGCCGCACCGGCCCAAGGAGCCCGCGTGGTTCCTGGCCACCGTCGGAGTCTCGCCCGACCACCAGGGCA
AGGGTCTGGGCAGCGCCGTCGTGCTCCCCGGAGTGGAGGCGGCCGAGCGCGCCGGGGTGCCCGCCTTCCT
GGAGACCTCCGCGCCCCGCAACCTCCCCTTCTACGAGCGGCTCGGCTTCACCGTCACCGCCGACGTCGAG
GTGCCCGAAGGACCGCGCACCTGGTGCATGACCCGCAAGCCCGGTGCCTGAACGCGTTAAGTCGACAATC
AACCTCTGGATTACAAAATTTGTGAAAGATTGACTGGTATTCTTAACTATGTTGCTCCTTTTACGCTATG
TGGATACGCTGCTTTAATGCCTTTGTATCATGCTATTGCTTCCCGTATGGCTTTCATTTTCTCCTCCTTG
TATAAATCCTGGTTGCTGTCTCTTTATGAGGAGTTGTGGCCCGTTGTCAGGCAACGTGGCGTGGTGTGCA
CTGTGTTTGCTGACGCAACCCCCACTGGTTGGGGCATTGCCACCACCTGTCAGCTCCTTTCCGGGACTTT
CGCTTTCCCCCTCCCTATTGCCACGGCGGAACTCATCGCCGCCTGCCTTGCCCGCTGCTGGACAGGGGCT
CGGCTGTTGGGCACTGACAATTCCGTGGTGTTGTCGGGGAAATCATCGTCCTTTCCTTGGCTGCTCGCCT
GTGTTGCCACCTGGATTCTGCGCGGGACGTCCTTCTGCTACGTCCCTTCGGCCCTCAATCCAGCGGACCT
TCCTTCCCGCGGCCTGCTGCCGGCTCTGCGGCCTCTTCCGCGTCTTCGCCTTCGCCCTCAGACGAGTCGG
ATCTCCCTTTGGGCCGCCTCCCCGCGTCGACTTTAAGACCAATGACTTACAAGGCAGCTGTAGATCTTAG
CCACTTTTTAAAAGAAAAGGGGGGACTGGAAGGGCTAATTCACTCCCAACGAAGACAAGATCTGCTTTTT
GCTTGTACTGGGTCTCTCTGGTTAGACCAGATCTGAGCCTGGGAGCTCTCTGGCTAACTAGGGAACCCAC
TGCTTAAGCCTCAATAAAGCTTGCCTTGAGTGCTTCAAGTAGTGTGTGCCCGTCTGTTGTGTGACTCTGG
TAACTAGAGATCCCTCAGACCCTTTTAGTCAGTGTGGAAAATCTCTAGCAGTACGTATAGTAGTTCATGT
CATCTTATTATTCAGTATTTATAACTTGCAAAGAAATGAATATCAGAGAGTGAGAGGAACTTGTTTATTG
CAGCTTATAATGGTTACAAATAAAGCAATAGCATCACAAATTTCACAAATAAAGCATTTTTTTCACTGCA
TTCTAGTTGTGGTTTGTCCAAACTCATCAATGTATCTTATCATGTCTGGCTCTAGCTATCCCGCCCCTAA
CTCCGCCCATCCCGCCCCTAACTCCGCCCAGTTCCGCCCATTCTCCGCCCCATGGCTGACTAATTTTTTT
TATTTATGCAGAGGCCGAGGCCGCCTCGGCCTCTGAGCTATTCCAGAAGTAGTGAGGAGGCTTTTTTGGA
GGCCTAGGGACGTACCCAATTCGCCCTATAGTGAGTCGTATTACGCGCGCTCACTGGCCGTCGTTTTACA
ACGTCGTGACTGGGAAAACCCTGGCGTTACCCAACTTAATCGCCTTGCAGCACATCCCCCTTTCGCCAGC
TGGCGTAATAGCGAAGAGGCCCGCACCGATCGCCCTTCCCAACAGTTGCGCAGCCTGAATGGCGAATGGG
[124 nt withheld, positions 4621-4744]
C
[91 nt withheld, positions 4746-4836]
A
[49 nt withheld, positions 4838-4886]
CCTTTGACGTTGGAGTCCACGTTCTTT
[37 nt withheld, positions 4914-4950]
ACCCTATCTCGGTCTATTCTTTTGATTTATAAGGGATTTTGCCGATTTCGGCCTATTGGTTAAAAAATGA
GCTGATTTAACAAAAATTTAACGCGAATTTTAACAAAATATTAACGCTTACAATTTAGGTGGCACTTTTC
GGGGAAATGTGCGCGGAACCCCTATTTGTTTATTTTTCTAAATACATTCAAATATGTATCCGCTCATGAG
ACAATAACCCTGATAAATGCTTCAATAATATTGAAAAAGGAAGAGTATGAGTATTCAACATTTCCGTGTC
GCCCTTATTCCCTTTTTTGCGGCATTTTGCCTTCCTGTTTTTGCTCACCCAGAAACGCTGGTGAAAGTAA
AAGATGCTGAAGATCAGTTGGGTGCACGAGTGGGTTACATCGAACTGGATCTCAACAGCGGTAAGATCCT
TGAGAGTTTTCGCCCCGAAGAACGTTTTCCAATGATGAGCACTTTTAAAGTTCTGCTATGTGGCGCGGTA
TTATCCCGTATTGACGCCGGGCAAGAGCAACTCGGTCGCCGCATACACTATTCTCAGAATGACTTGGTTG
AGTACTCACCAGTCACAGAAAAGCATCTTACGGATGGCATGACAGTAAGAGAATTATGCAGTGCTGCCAT
AACCATGAGTGATAACACTGCGGCCAACTTACTTCTGACAACGATCGGAGGACCGAAGGAGCTAACCGCT
TTTTTGCACAACATGGGGGATCATGTAACTCGCCTTGATCGTTGGGAACCGGAGCTGAATGAAGCCATAC
CAAACGACGAGCGTGACACCACGATGCCTGTAGCAATGGCAACAACGTTGCGCAAACTATTAACTGGCGA
ACTACTTACTCTAGCTTCCCGGCAACAATTAATAGACTGGATGGAGGCGGATAAAGTTGCAGGACCACTT
CTGCGCTCGGCCCTTCCGGCTGGCTGGTTTATTGCTGATAAATCTGGAGCCGGTGAGCGTGGGTCTCGCG
GTATCATTGCAGCACTGGGGCCAGATGGTAAGCCCTCCCGTATCGTAGTTATCTACACGACGGGGAGTCA
GGCAACTATGGATGAACGAAATAGACAGATCGCTGAGATAGGTGCCTCACTGATTAAGCATTGGTAACTG
TCAGACCAAGTTTACTCATATATACTTTAGATTGATTTAAAACTTCATTTTTAATTTAAAAGGATCTAGG
TGAAGATCCTTTTTGATAATCTCATGACCAAAATCCCTTAACGTGAGTTTTCGTTCCACTGAGCGTCAGA
CCCCGTAGAAAAGATCAAAGGATCTTCTTGAGATCCTTTTTTTCTGCGCGTAATCTGCTGCTTGCAAACA
AAAAAACCACCGCTACCAGCGGTGGTTTGTTTGCCGGATCAAGAGCTACCAACTCTTTTTCCGAAGGTAA
CTGGCTTCAGCAGAGCGCAGATACCAAATACTGTTCTTCTAGTGTAGCCGTAGTTAGGCCACCACTTCAA
GAACTCTGTAGCACCGCCTACATACCTCGCTCTGCTAATCCTGTTACCAGTGGCTGCTGCCAGTGGCGAT
AAGTCGTGTCTTACCGGGTTGGACTCAAGACGATAGTTACCGGATAAGGCGCAGCGGTCGGGCTGAACGG
GGGGTTCGTGCACACAGCCCAGCTTGGAGCGAACGACCTACACCGAACTGAGATACCTACAGCGTGAGCT
ATGAGAAAGCGCCACGCTTCCCGAAGGGAGAAAGGCGGACAGGTATCCGGTAAGCGGCAGGGTCGGAACA
GGAGAGCGCACGAGGGAGCTTCCAGGGGGAAACGCCTGGTATCTTTATAGTCCTGTCGGGTTTCGCCACC
TCTGACTTGAGCGTCGATTTTTGTGATGCTCGTCAGGGGGGCGGAGCCTATGGAAAAACGCCAGCAACGC
GGCCTTTTTACGGTTCCTGGCCTTTTGCTGGCCTTTTGCTCACATGTTCTTTCCTGCGTTATCCCCTGAT
TCTGTGGATAACCGTATTACCGCCTTTGAGTGAGCTGATACCGCTCGCCGCAGCCGAACGACCGAGCGCA
GCGAGTCAGTGAGCGAGGAAGCGGAAGAGCGCCCAATACGCAAACCGCCTCTCCCCGCGCGTTGGCCGAT
TCATTAATGCAGCTGGCACGACAGGTTTCCCGACTGGAAAGCGGGCAGTGAGCGCAACGCAATTAATGTG
AGTTAGCTCACTCATTAGGCACCCCAGGCTTTACACTTTATGCTTCCGGCTCGTATGTTGTGTGGAATTG
TGAGCGGATAACAATTTCACACAGGAAACAGCTATGACCATGATTACGCCAAGCGCGCAATTAACCCTCA
CTAAAGGGAACAAAAGCTGGAGCTGCAAGC
