>Addgene plasmid #83929 | pLenti-sgALCAM | addgene partial sequence | sequence record 163146 | hU6-F 5'-GAGGGCCTATTTCCCATGATT-3'
CGATACAAGGCTGTTAGAGAGATAATTAGAATTAATTTGACTGTAAACACAAAGATATTAGTACAAAATA
CGTGACGTAGAAAGTAATAATTTCTTGGGTAGTTTGCAGTTTTAAAATTATGTTTTAAAATGGACTATCA
TATGCTTACCGTAACTTGAAAGTATTTCGATTTCTTGGCTTTATATATCTTGTGGAAAGGACGAAACACC
GTGCTACATCCCCTTGAAGGGTTTTAGAGCTAGAAATAGCAAGTTAAAATAAGGCTAGTCCGTTATCAAC
TTGAAAAAGTGGCACCGAGTCGGTGCTTTTTTGAATTCTAGATCTTGAGACAAATGGCAGTATTCATCCA
CAATTTTAAAAGAAAAGGGGGGATTGGGGGGTACAGTGCAGGGGAAAGAATAGTAGACATAATAGCAACA
GACATACAAACTAAAGAATTACAAAAACAAATTACAAAAATTCAAAATTTTCGGGTTTATTACAGGGACA
GCAGAGATCCACTTTGGCGCCGGCTCGAGTGGCTCCGGTGCCCGTCAGTGGGCAGAGCGCACATCGCCCA
CAGTCCCCGAGAAGTTGGGGGGAGGGGTCGGCAATTGAACCGGTGCCTAGAGAAGGTGGCGCGGGGTAAA
CTGGGAAAGTGATGTCGTGTACTGGCTCCGCCTTTTTCCCGAGGGTGGGGGAGAACCGTATATAAGTGCA
GTAGTCGCCGTGAACGTTCTTTTTCGCAACGGGTTTGCCGCCAGAACACAGGTGTCGTGACGCGGGATCC
GCCACCATGACCGAGTACAAGCCCACGGTGCGCCTCGCCACCCGCGACGACGTCCCCAGGGCCGTACGCA
CCCTCGCCGCCGCGTTCGCCGACTACCCCGCCACGCGCCACACCGTCGATCCGGACCGCCACATCGAGCG
GGTCACCGAGCTGCAAGAACTCTTCCTCACGCGCGTCGGGCTCGACATCGGCAAGGTGTGGGTCGCGGAC
GACGGCGCCGCGGTGGCGGTCTGGACCAC
