>Addgene plasmid #83929 | pLenti-sgALCAM | addgene partial sequence | sequence record 163148 | StrepPyoCas9-5UTR-F 5'-CGGTGCCACTTTTTCAAGTTG-3'
CTTGCTATTTCTAGCTCTAAAACCCTTCAAGGGGATGTAGCACGGTGTTTCGTCCTTTCCACAAGATATA
TAAAGCCAAGAAATCGAAATACTTTCAAGTTACGGTAAGCATATGATAGTCCATTTTAAAACATAATTTT
AAAACTGCAAACTACCCAAGAAATTATTACTTTCTACGTCACGTATTTTGTACTAATATCTTTGTGTTTA
CAGTCAAATTAATTCTAATTATCTCTCTAACAGCCTTGTATCGTATATGCAAATATGAAGGAATCATGGG
AAATAGGCCCTCTCTGGGTCCCCTCGGGGTTGGGAGGTGGGTCTGAAACGATAATGGTGAATATCCCTGC
CTAACTCTATTCACTATAGAAAGTACAGCAAAAACTATTCTTAAACCTACCAAGCCTCCTACTATCATTA
TGAATAATTTTATATACCACAGCCAATTTGTTATGTTAAACCAATTCCACAAACTTGCCCATTTATCTAA
TTCCAATAATTCTTGTTCATTCTTTTCTTGCTGGTTTTGCGATTCTTCAATTAAGGAGTGTATTAAGCTT
GTGTAATTGTTAATTTCTCTGTCCCACTCCATCCAGGTCGTGTGATTCCAAATCTGTTCCAGAGATTTAT
TACTCCAACTAGCATTCCAAGGCACAGCAGTGGTGCAAATGAGTTTTCCAGAGCAACCCCAAATCCCCAG
GAGCTGTTGATCCTTTAGGTATCTTTCCACAGCCAGGATTCTTGCCTGGAGCTGCTTGATGCCCCAGACT
GTGAGTTGCAACAGATGCTGTTGCGCCTCAATAGCCCTCAGCAAATTGTTCTGCTGCTGCACTATACCAG
ACAATAATTGTCTGGCCTGTACCGTCAGCGTCATTGACGCTGCGCCCATAGT
